Addgene plasmid #114299: pWPI-TFDP1
Purpose: Constitutive expression of the TFDP1 protein
Depositing lab: Patrick Salmon. Depositing organization: University of Geneva. Publication: Overexpression of E2F3 promotes proliferation of functional human beta cells without induction of apoptosis. Rady B, Chen Y, Vaca P, Wang Q, Wang Y, Salmon P, Oberholzer J. Cell Cycle. 2013 Aug 15;12(16):2691-702. doi: 10.4161/cc.25834. Epub 2013 Jul 29. PubMed 23907129.
Backbone
  Vector backbone: pWPI-DEST
  Vector type: Lentiviral
  Selectable markers: GFP
Growth in bacteria
  Bacterial resistance: Ampicillin, 100 μg/mL
  Growth temperature: 37°C
  Growth strain: NEB Stable
  Copy number: High Copy
Gene/Insert
  Gene/Insert name: TFDP1
  Species: H. sapiens (human)
  Entrez Gene: TFDP1 (a.k.a. DILC, DP1, DRTF1, Dp-1)
  Cloning method: Gateway Cloning
Terms and licenses: Academic/Nonprofit Terms; Industry Terms: Not Available to Industry
Depositor comments: Due to the role of the transgene in cell proliferation, lentivectors produced with human-tropic envelopes must be produced in BSL2+/BSL3 conditions.
How to cite: pWPI-TFDP1 was a gift from Patrick Salmon (Addgene plasmid # 114299 ; http://n2t.net/addgene:114299 ; RRID:Addgene_114299)
