[The description below was written by a language model from this plasmid's Addgene catalogue record and pLannotate feature annotations shown in this document.]
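Description:
pWPI-TFDP1 is an HIV-1-based lentiviral transfer plasmid built on the Gateway-adapted pWPI-DEST backbone for constitutive expression of human TFDP1 (DP1), the dimerisation partner that binds DNA cooperatively with E2F family members and stimulates E2F-dependent transcription of cell-cycle and DNA-replication genes. In bacteria it is maintained through a high-copy ColE1/pUC-type origin and selected with ampicillin via the β-lactamase gene. The backbone also carries non-functional remnants of older vectors (fragments of TcR, rop, bom and lacI) and an SV40 promoter followed by gpt fragments and SV40 small t intron and poly(A) sequences.

The vector genome runs from the upstream HIV-1 LTR through the Ψ packaging signal with a gag fragment and the Rev response element, which together allow Rev-dependent export and encapsidation of the vector RNA. Because the circular sequence is numbered from within the cassette, the EF-1α promoter annotated at the end of the record lies immediately upstream of the cPPT/CTS element and the TFDP1 coding sequence. The TFDP1 open reading frame is flanked by attB1 and attB2 sites left by Gateway recombination. It is followed by an EMCV IRES and EGFP, so a single bicistronic transcript yields both TFDP1 and a green fluorescent marker for identifying or sorting transduced cells; no drug selection for mammalian cells is listed. A WPRE enhances transcript expression, and the downstream LTR is annotated as truncated and is preceded by a loxP site, which would be expected to be copied to both LTRs on reverse transcription, offering the possibility of Cre-mediated excision of the integrated provirus.

The associated work concerns E2F-pathway overexpression to drive proliferation of human beta cells. The depositor notes that the proliferative role of the transgene calls for heightened biosafety containment when producing human-tropic particles.
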