Features (pLannotate 1.2.2; 37 found; start..end, strand, type, name):
     48..165     +  misc_feature   cPPT/CTS: central polypurine tract and central termination sequence of HIV-1
    197..221     +  protein_bind   attB1: mutant version of attB; recombination site for the Gateway® BP reaction BP Clonase™
    227..1456    +  CDS            TFDP1: TFDP1_HUMAN - Also known as DP1. Experimental evidence at protein level: Swiss-Prot protein existence level 1. Can stimulate E2F-dependent transcription. Binds DNA cooperatively with E2F family members through the E2 recognition site, 5'-TTTC[CG]CGC-3', found in the promoter region of a number of genes whose products are involved in cell cycle regulation or in DNA replication (PubMed:8405995, PubMed:7739537). The E2F1:DP complex appears to mediate both cell proliferation and apoptosis. Blocks adipocyte differentiation by repressing CEBPA binding to its target gene promoters (PubMed:20176812).
   1461..1485    -  protein_bind   attB2: mutant version of attB; recombination site for the Gateway® BP reaction BP Clonase™
   1527..2078    +  misc_feature   IRES: internal ribosome entry site (IRES) of the encephalomyocarditis virus (EMCV)
   2081..2797    +  CDS            EGFP: EGFP is a basic (constitutively fluorescent) green fluorescent protein published in 1996, derived from Aequorea victoria. It is reported to be a rapidly-maturing weak dimer with moderate acid sensitivity.
   2798..2815    +  misc_feature   MCS (fragment): multiple cloning site
   2854..2896    +  misc_feature   MCS (fragment): pBluescript multiple cloning site
   2906..3494    +  misc_feature   WPRE: woodchuck hepatitis virus posttranscriptional regulatory element
   3513..3617    +  CDS            nef (fragment): NEF_HV1LA - Experimental evidence at protein level: Swiss-Prot protein existence level 1. Extracellular Nef protein targets CD4(+) T-lymphocytes for apoptosis by interacting with CXCR4 surface receptors. From Human immunodeficiency virus type 1 group M subtype B (isolate Lai) (HIV-1).
   3638..3671    +  protein_bind   loxP: Cre-mediated recombination occurs in the 8-bp core sequence (GCATACAT). Cre recombinase
   3691..3871    +  LTR            5' LTR (truncated): truncated 5' long terminal repeat (LTR) from HIV-1
   3896..3914    -  promoter       SP6 promoter: promoter for bacteriophage SP6 RNA polymerase
   4142..4421    +  CDS            TcR (fragment): tetracycline efflux protein; tet; confers resistance to tetracycline
   4422..4470    -  misc_feature   bom (fragment): basis of mobility region from pBR322
   4572..4607    -  CDS            rop (fragment): Rop protein, which maintains plasmids at low copy number; rop
   4702..4806    +  promoter       AmpR promoter: bla
   4807..5667    +  CDS            AmpR: β-lactamase; bla; confers resistance to ampicillin, carbenicillin, and related antibiotics
   5838..6426    +  rep_origin     ori: high-copy-number ColE1/pMB1/pBR322/pUC origin of replication
   6609..6665    +  CDS            lacI (fragment): lac repressor; lacI; The lac repressor binds to the lac operator to inhibit transcription in E. coli. This inhibition can be relieved by adding lactose or isopropyl-β-D-thiogalactopyranoside (IPTG).
   6672..7001    +  promoter       SV40 promoter: SV40 enhancer and early promoter
   7201..7320    +  CDS            gpt (fragment): XGPT_ECOLI - Also known as gpp, gxu. Experimental evidence at protein level: Swiss-Prot protein existence level 1. Purine salvage pathway enzyme that catalyzes the transfer of the ribosyl-5-phosphate group from 5-phospho-alpha-D-ribose 1- diphosphate (PRPP) to the N9 position of the 6-oxopurines guanine and xanthine to form the corresponding ribonucleotides GMP (guanosine 5'- monophosphate) and XMP (xanthosine 5'-monophosphate), with the release of PPi. To a lesser extent, also acts on hypoxanthine (PubMed:9100006, PubMed:3886014). Does not ribophosphorylate adenine (PubMed:3886014). From Esch
   7320..7655    +  CDS            gpt (fragment): XGPT_ECOLI - Also known as gpp, gxu. Experimental evidence at protein level: Swiss-Prot protein existence level 1. Purine salvage pathway enzyme that catalyzes the transfer of the ribosyl-5-phosphate group from 5-phospho-alpha-D-ribose 1- diphosphate (PRPP) to the N9 position of the 6-oxopurines guanine and xanthine to form the corresponding ribonucleotides GMP (guanosine 5'- monophosphate) and XMP (xanthosine 5'-monophosphate), with the release of PPi. To a lesser extent, also acts on hypoxanthine (PubMed:9100006, PubMed:3886014). Does not ribophosphorylate adenine (PubMed:3886014). From Esch
   7750..8055    +  CDS            frsA (fragment): FRSA_ECOLI - Also known as yafA. Experimental evidence at protein level: Swiss-Prot protein existence level 1. Catalyzes the hydrolysis of esters (PubMed:15808744). Displays esterase activity toward pNP-butyrate (PubMed:15808744). May stimulate mixed-acid fermentation by acting as a fermentation/respiration switch that down-regulates respiration and up- regulates fermentation rates (PubMed:15169777). From Escherichia coli (strain K12).
   8059..8133    +  CDS            small t antigen (fragment): SV40 (simian virus 40) small t antigen
   8135..8200    +  intron         small t intron: SV40 (simian virus 40) small t antigen intron
   8330..8350    +  CDS            SV40 NLS: nuclear localization signal of SV40 (simian virus 40) large T antigen
   8669..8752    +  CDS            large T antigen (fragment): large T antigen from SV40 (simian virus 40)
   8775..8909    +  polyA_signal   SV40 poly(A) signal: SV40 polyadenylation signal
   9076..9405    +  CDS            nef (fragment): NEF_HV1BR - Experimental evidence at protein level: Swiss-Prot protein existence level 1. Extracellular Nef protein targets CD4(+) T-lymphocytes for apoptosis by interacting with CXCR4 surface receptors (PubMed:14990729). From Human immunodeficiency virus type 1 group M subtype B (isolate BRU/LAI) (HIV-1).
   9453..9710    +  LTR            5' LTR (truncated): truncated 5' long terminal repeat (LTR) from HIV-1
   9757..9882    +  misc_feature   HIV-1 Ψ: packaging signal of human immunodeficiency virus type 1
   9866..10229   +  CDS            HIV-1 gag (fragment): gag protein from human immunodeficiency virus 1; gag
  10375..10608   +  misc_feature   RRE: The Rev response element (RRE) of HIV-1 allows for Rev-dependent mRNA export from the nucleus to the cytoplasm.
  10985..11085   +  CDS            Rev (fragment): human immunodeficiency virus 1 (HIV-1) Rev protein; rev; enhances nuclear export of unspliced and incompletely spliced viral mRNAs
  11147..11213   +  CDS            small t antigen (fragment): SV40 (simian virus 40) small t antigen
  11220..12398   +  promoter       EF-1α promoter: strong constitutive promoter for human elongation factor EF-1α
>Addgene plasmid #114299 | pWPI-TFDP1 | addgene full sequence | sequence record 218815 | Addgene NGS Result
GGAATTTCGACATTTAAATTTAATTAATCTCGACGGTATCGGTTAACTTTTAAAAGAAAAGGGGGGATTG
GGGGGTACAGTGCAGGGGAAAGAATAGTAGACATAATAGCAACAGACATACAAACTAAAGAATTACAAAA
ACAAATTACAAAAATTCAAAATTTTATCGATCACGAGACTAGCCTCGAGGTTTATCACAAGTTTGTACAA
AAAAGCAGGCTCCACCATGGCAAAAGATGCCGGTCTAATTGAAGCCAACGGAGAACTCAAGGTCTTCATA
GACCAGAACCTTAGTCCCGGGAAAGGCGTGGTGTCCCTCGTGGCCGTTCACCCCTCCACCGTCAACCCGC
TCGGGAAGCAGCTCTTGCCAAAAACCTTTGGACAGTCCAATGTCAACATTGCCCAGCAAGTGGTAATTGG
TACGCCTCAGAGACCGGCAGCGTCAAACACCCTGGTGGTAGGAAGCCCACACACCCCCAGCACTCACTTT
GCCTCTCAGAACCAGCCTTCCGACTCCTCACCTTGGTCTGCCGGGAAGCGCAACAGGAAAGGAGAGAAGA
ATGGCAAGGGCCTACGGCATTTCTCCATGAAGGTCTGCGAGAAGGTGCAGAGGAAAGGGACCACTTCCTA
CAACGAAGTGGCAGACGAGCTGGTTGCGGAGTTCAGTGCTGCCGACAACCACATCTTACCAAACGAGTCA
GCTTATGACCAGAAAAACATAAGACGGCGCGTCTACGATGCCTTAAACGTGCTAATGGCCATGAACATCA
TCTCCAAGGAGAAGAAGGAGATCAAGTGGATTGGTCTGCCCACCAACTCGGCTCAGGAATGTCAGAACTT
AGAGGTGGAAAGACAGAGGAGACTTGAAAGAATAAAACAGAAACAGTCTCAACTTCAAGAACTTATTCTA
CAGCAAATTGCCTTCAAGAACCTGGTGCAGAGAAACCGGCATGCGGAGCAGCAGGCCAGCCGGCCACCGC
CACCCAACTCAGTCATCCACCTGCCCTTCATCATCGTCAACACCAGCAAGAAGACGGTCATCGACTGCAG
CATCTCCAATGACAAATTTGAGTATCTGTTTAATTTTGACAACACATTTGAAATCCACGATGACATAGAA
GTGCTGAAGCGGATGGGCATGGCTTGCGGGCTGGAGTCGGGGAGCTGCTCTGCCGAAGACCTTAAAATGG
CCAGAAGTCTGGTCCCCAAGGCTCTGGAGCCATACGTGACAGAAATGGCTCAGGGAACTGTTGGAGGCGT
GTTCATCACGACGGCAGGTTCCACGTCTAACGGCACAAGGTTCTCTGCCAGTGACCTGACCAACGGTGCA
GATGGGATGCTGGCCACAAGCTCCAATGGGTCTCAGTACAGCGGCTCCAGGGTGGAGACTCCGGTGTCCT
ACGTCGGGGAGGACGACGAGGAGGACGATGACTTCAACGAGAATGACGAGGACGACTAGGACCCAGCTTT
CTTGTACAAAGTGGTGATAAACTACGGGCTGCAGGAATTCCGCCCCCCCCCCCCTAACGTTACTGGCCGA
AGCCGCTTGGAATAAGGCCGGTGTGCGTTTGTCTATATGTTATTTTCCACCATATTGCCGTCTTTTGGCA
ATGTGAGGGCCCGGAAACCTGGCCCTGTCTTCTTGACGAGCATTCCTAGGGGTCTTTCCCCTCTCGCCAA
AGGAATGCAAGGTCTGTTGAATGTCGTGAAGGAAGCAGTTCCTCTGGAAGCTTCTTGAAGACAAACAACG
TCTGTAGCGACCCTTTGCAGGCAGCGGAACCCCCCACCTGGCGACAGGTGCCTCTGCGGCCAAAAGCCAC
GTGTATAAGATACACCTGCAAAGGCGGCACAACCCCAGTGCCACGTTGTGAGTTGGATAGTTGTGGAAAG
AGTCAAATGGCTCTCCTCAAGCGTATTCAACAAGGGGCTGAAGGATGCCCAGAAGGTACCCCATTGTATG
GGATCTGATCTGGGGCCTCGGTGCACATGCTTTACATGTGTTTAGTCGAGGTTAAAAAACGTCTAGGCCC
CCCGAACCACGGGGACGTGGTTTTCCTTTGAAAAACACGATGATAATACCATGGTGAGCAAGGGCGAGGA
GCTGTTCACCGGGGTGGTGCCCATCCTGGTCGAGCTGGACGGCGACGTAAACGGCCACAAGTTCAGCGTG
TCCGGCGAGGGCGAGGGCGATGCCACCTACGGCAAGCTGACCCTGAAGTTCATCTGCACCACCGGCAAGC
TGCCCGTGCCCTGGCCCACCCTCGTGACCACCCTGACCTACGGCGTGCAGTGCTTCAGCCGCTACCCCGA
CCACATGAAGCAGCACGACTTCTTCAAGTCCGCCATGCCCGAAGGCTACGTCCAGGAGCGCACCATCTTC
TTCAAGGACGACGGCAACTACAAGACCCGCGCCGAGGTGAAGTTCGAGGGCGACACCCTGGTGAACCGCA
TCGAGCTGAAGGGCATCGACTTCAAGGAGGACGGCAACATCCTGGGGCACAAGCTGGAGTACAACTACAA
CAGCCACAACGTCTATATCATGGCCGACAAGCAGAAGAACGGCATCAAGGTGAACTTCAAGATCCGCCAC
AACATCGAGGACGGCAGCGTGCAGCTCGCCGACCACTACCAGCAGAACACCCCCATCGGCGACGGCCCCG
TGCTGCTGCCCGACAACCACTACCTGAGCACCCAGTCCGCCCTGAGCAAAGACCCCAACGAGAAGCGCGA
TCACATGGTCCTGCTGGAGTTCGTGACCGCCGCCGGGATCACTCTCGGCATGGACGAGCTGTACAAGTCC
GGACTCAGATCTCGACTAGCTAGTAGCTAGCTAGCTAGTCGAGCTCAAGCTTCGAATTCGATATCAAGCT
TATCGCGATACCGTCGACCTCGAGGGAATTCCGATAATCAACCTCTGGATTACAAAATTTGTGAAAGATT
GACTGGTATTCTTAACTATGTTGCTCCTTTTACGCTATGTGGATACGCTGCTTTAATGCCTTTGTATCAT
GCTATTGCTTCCCGTATGGCTTTCATTTTCTCCTCCTTGTATAAATCCTGGTTGCTGTCTCTTTATGAGG
AGTTGTGGCCCGTTGTCAGGCAACGTGGCGTGGTGTGCACTGTGTTTGCTGACGCAACCCCCACTGGTTG
GGGCATTGCCACCACCTGTCAGCTCCTTTCCGGGACTTTCGCTTTCCCCCTCCCTATTGCCACGGCGGAA
CTCATCGCCGCCTGCCTTGCCCGCTGCTGGACAGGGGCTCGGCTGTTGGGCACTGACAATTCCGTGGTGT
TGTCGGGGAAGCTGACGTCCTTTCCATGGCTGCTCGCCTGTGTTGCCACCTGGATTCTGCGCGGGACGTC
CTTCTGCTACGTCCCTTCGGCCCTCAATCCAGCGGACCTTCCTTCCCGCGGCCTGCTGCCGGCTCTGCGG
CCTCTTCCGCGTCTTCGCCTTCGCCCTCAGACGAGTCGGATCTCCCTTTGGGCCGCCTCCCCGCATCGGG
AATTCGAGCTCGGTACCTTTAAGACCAATGACTTACAAGGCAGCTGTAGATCTTAGCCACTTTTTAAAAG
AAAAGGGGGGACTGGAAGGGCTAATTCACTCCCAACGAAGACAAGATGGGATCAATTCACCATGGGAATA
ACTTCGTATAGCATACATTATACGAAGTTATGCTGCTTTTTGCTTGTACTGGGTCTCTCTGGTTAGACCA
GATCTGAGCCTGGGAGCTCTCTGGCTAACTAGGGAACCCACTGCTTAAGCCTCAATAAAGCTTGCCTTGA
GTGCTTCAAGTAGTGTGTGCCCGTCTGTTGTGTGACTCTGGTAACTAGAGATCCCTCAGACCCTTTTAGT
CAGTGTGGAAAATCTCTAGCAGCATCTAGAATTAATTCCGTGTATTCTATAGTGTCACCTAAATCGTATG
TGTATGATACATAAGGTTATGTATTAATTGTAGCCGCGTTCTAACGACAATATGTACAAGCCTAATTGTG
TAGCATCTGGCTTACTGAAGCAGACCCTATCATCTCTCTCGTAAACTGCCGTCAGAGTCGGTTTGGTTGG
ACGAACCTTCTGAGTTTCTGGTAACGCCGTCCCGCACCCGGAAATGGTCAGCGAACCAATCAGCAGGGTC
ATCGCTAGCCAGATCCTCTACGCCGGACGCATCGTGGCCGGCATCACCGGCGCCACAGGTGCGGTTGCTG
GCGCCTATATCGCCGACATCACCGATGGGGAAGATCGGGCTCGCCACTTCGGGCTCATGAGCGCTTGTTT
CGGCGTGGGTATGGTGGCAGGCCCCGTGGCCGGGGGACTGTTGGGCGCCATCTCCTTGCATGCACCATTC
CTTGCGGCGGCGGTGCTCAACGGCCTCAACCTACTACTGGGCTGCTTCCTAATGCAGGAGTCGCATAAGG
GAGAGCGTCGAATGGTGCACTCTCAGTACAATCTGCTCTGATGCCGCATAGTTAAGCCAGCCCCGACACC
CGCCAACACCCGCTGACGCGCCCTGACGGGCTTGTCTGCTCCCGGCATCCGCTTACAGACAAGCTGTGAC
CGTCTCCGGGAGCTGCATGTGTCAGAGGTTTTCACCGTCATCACCGAAACGCGCGAGACGAAAGGGCCTC
GTGATACGCCTATTTTTATAGGTTAATGTCATGATAATAATGGTTTCTTAGACGTCAGGTGGCACTTTTC
GGGGAAATGTGCGCGGAACCCCTATTTGTTTATTTTTCTAAATACATTCAAATATGTATCCGCTCATGAG
ACAATAACCCTGATAAATGCTTCAATAATATTGAAAAAGGAAGAGTATGAGTATTCAACATTTCCGTGTC
GCCCTTATTCCCTTTTTTGCGGCATTTTGCCTTCCTGTTTTTGCTCACCCAGAAACGCTGGTGAAAGTAA
AAGATGCTGAAGATCAGTTGGGTGCACGAGTGGGTTACATCGAACTGGATCTCAACAGCGGTAAGATCCT
TGAGAGTTTTCGCCCCGAAGAACGTTTTCCAATGATGAGCACTTTTAAAGTTCTGCTATGTGGCGCGGTA
TTATCCCGTATTGACGCCGGGCAAGAGCAACTCGGTCGCCGCATACACTATTCTCAGAATGACTTGGTTG
AGTACTCACCAGTCACAGAAAAGCATCTTACGGATGGCATGACAGTAAGAGAATTATGCAGTGCTGCCAT
AACCATGAGTGATAACACTGCGGCCAACTTACTTCTGACAACGATCGGAGGACCGAAGGAGCTAACCGCT
TTTTTGCACAACATGGGGGATCATGTAACTCGCCTTGATCGTTGGGAACCGGAGCTGAATGAAGCCATAC
CAAACGACGAGCGTGACACCACGATGCCTGTAGCAATGGCAACAACGTTGCGCAAACTATTAACTGGCGA
ACTACTTACTCTAGCTTCCCGGCAACAATTAATAGACTGGATGGAGGCGGATAAAGTTGCAGGACCACTT
CTGCGCTCGGCCCTTCCGGCTGGCTGGTTTATTGCTGATAAATCTGGAGCCGGTGAGCGTGGGTCTCGCG
GTATCATTGCAGCACTGGGGCCAGATGGTAAGCCCTCCCGTATCGTAGTTATCTACACGACGGGGAGTCA
GGCAACTATGGATGAACGAAATAGACAGATCGCTGAGATAGGTGCCTCACTGATTAAGCATTGGTAACTG
TCAGACCAAGTTTACTCATATATACTTTAGATTGATTTAAAACTTCATTTTTAATTTAAAAGGATCTAGG
TGAAGATCCTTTTTGATAATCTCATGACCAAAATCCCTTAACGTGAGTTTTCGTTCCACTGAGCGTCAGA
CCCCGTAGAAAAGATCAAAGGATCTTCTTGAGATCCTTTTTTTCTGCGCGTAATCTGCTGCTTGCAAACA
AAAAAACCACCGCTACCAGCGGTGGTTTGTTTGCCGGATCAAGAGCTACCAACTCTTTTTCCGAAGGTAA
CTGGCTTCAGCAGAGCGCAGATACCAAATACTGTTCTTCTAGTGTAGCCGTAGTTAGGCCACCACTTCAA
GAACTCTGTAGCACCGCCTACATACCTCGCTCTGCTAATCCTGTTACCAGTGGCTGCTGCCAGTGGCGAT
AAGTCGTGTCTTACCGGGTTGGACTCAAGACGATAGTTACCGGATAAGGCGCAGCGGTCGGGCTGAACGG
GGGGTTCGTGCACACAGCCCAGCTTGGAGCGAACGACCTACACCGAACTGAGATACCTACAGCGTGAGCT
ATGAGAAAGCGCCACGCTTCCCGAAGGGAGAAAGGCGGACAGGTATCCGGTAAGCGGCAGGGTCGGAACA
GGAGAGCGCACGAGGGAGCTTCCAGGGGGAAACGCCTGGTATCTTTATAGTCCTGTCGGGTTTCGCCACC
TCTGACTTGAGCGTCGATTTTTGTGATGCTCGTCAGGGGGGCGGAGCCTATGGAAAAACGCCAGCAACGC
GGCCTTTTTACGGTTCCTGGCCTTTTGCTGGCCTTTTGCTCACATGTTCTTTCCTGCGTTATCCCCTGAT
TCTGTGGATAACCGTATTACCGCCTTTGAGTGAGCTGATACCGCTCGCCGCAGCCGAACGACCGAGCGCA
GCGAGTCAGTGAGCGAGGAAGCGGAAGAGCGCCCAATACGCAAACCGCCTCTCCCCGCGCGTTGGCCGAT
TCATTAATGCAGCTGTGGAATGTGTGTCAGTTAGGGTGTGGAAAGTCCCCAGGCTCCCCAGCAGGCAGAA
GTATGCAAAGCATGCATCTCAATTAGTCAGCAACCAGGTGTGGAAAGTCCCCAGGCTCCCCAGCAGGCAG
AAGTATGCAAAGCATGCATCTCAATTAGTCAGCAACCATAGTCCCGCCCCTAACTCCGCCCATCCCGCCC
CTAACTCCGCCCAGTTCCGCCCATTCTCCGCCCCATGGCTGACTAATTTTTTTTATTTATGCAGAGGCCG
AGGCCGCCTCGGCCTCTGAGCTATTCCAGAAGTAGTGAGGAGGCTTTTTTGGAGGCCTAGGCTTTTGCAA
AAAGCTTGGACACAAGACAGGCTTGCGAGATATGTTTGAGAATACCACTTTATCCCGCGTCAGGGAGAGG
CAGTGCGTAAAAAGACGCGGACTCATGTGAAATACTGGTTTTTAGTGCGCCAGATCTCTATAATCTCGCG
CAACCTATTTTCCCCTCGAACACTTTTTAAGCCGTAGATAAACAGGCTGGGACACTTCACATGAGCGAAA
AATACATCGTCACCTGGGACATGTTGCAGATCCATGCACGTAAACTCGCAAGCCGACTGATGCCTTCTGA
ACAATGGAAAGGCATTATTGCCGTAAGCCGTGGCGGTCTGTACCGGGTGCGTTACTGGCGCGTGAACTGG
GTATTCGTCATGTCGATACCGTTTGTATTTCCAGCTACGATCACGACAACCAGCGCGAGCTTAAAGTGCT
GAAACGCGCAGAAGGCGATGGCGAAGGCTTCATCGTTATTGATGACCTGGTGGATACCGGTGGTACTGCG
GTTGCGATTCGTGAAATGTATCCAAAAGCGCACTTTGTCACCATCTTCGCAAAACCGGCTGGTCGTCCGC
TGGTTGATGACTATGTTGTTGATATCCCGCAAGATACCTGGATTGAACAGCCGTGGGATATGGGCGTCGT
ATTCGTCCCGCCAATCTCCGGTCGCTAATCTTTTCAACGCCTGGCACTGCCGGGCGTTGTTCTTTTTAAC
TTCAGGCGGGTTACAATAGTTTCCAGTAAGTATTCTGGAGGCTGCATCCATGACACAGGCAAACCTGAGC
GAAACCCTGTTCAAACCCCGCTTTAAACATCCTGAAACCTCGACGCTAGTCCGCCGCTTTAATCACGGCG
CACAACCGCCTGTGCAGTCGGCCCTTGATGGTAAAACCATCCCTCACTGGTATCGCATGATTAACCGTCT
GATGTGGATCTGGCGCGGCATTGACCCACGCGAAATCCTCGACGTCCAGGCACGTATTGTGATGAGCGAT
GCCGAACGTACCGACGATGATTTATACGATACGGTGATTGGCTACCGTGGCGGCAACTGGATTTATGAGT
GGGCCCCGGATCTTTGTGAAGGAACCTTACTTCTGTGGTGTGACATAATTGGACAAACTACCTACAGAGA
TTTAAAGCTCTAAGGTAAATATAAAATTTTTAAGTGTATAATGTGTTAAACTACTGATTCTAATTGTTTG
TGTATTTTAGATTCCAACCTATGGAACTGATGAATGGGAGCAGTGGTGGAATGCCTTTAATGAGGAAAAC
CTGTTTTGCTCAGAAGAAATGCCATCTAGTGATGATGAGGCTACTGCTGACTCTCAACATTCTACTCCTC
CAAAAAAGAAGAGAAAGGTAGAAGACCCCAAGGACTTTCCTTCAGAATTGCTAAGTTTTTTGAGTCATGC
TGTGTTTAGTAATAGAACTCTTGCTTGCTTTGCTATTTACACCACAAAGGAAAAAGCTGCACTGCTATAC
AAGAAAATTATGGAAAAATATTCTGTAACCTTTATAAGTAGGCATAACAGTTATAATCATAACATACTGT
TTTTTCTTACTCCACACAGGCATAGAGTGTCTGCTATTAATAACTATGCTCAAAAATTGTGTACCTTTAG
CTTTTTAATTTGTAAAGGGGTTAATAAGGAATATTTGATGTATAGTGCCTTGACTAGAGATCATAATCAG
CCATACCACATTTGTAGAGGTTTTACTTGCTTTAAAAAACCTCCCACACCTCCCCCTGAACCTGAAACAT
AAAATGAATGCAATTGTTGTTGTTAACTTGTTTATTGCAGCTTATAATGGTTACAAATAAAGCAATAGCA
TCACAAATTTCACAAATAAAGCATTTTTTTCACTGCATTCTAGTTGTGGTTTGTCCAAACTCATCAATGT
ATCTTATCATGTCTGGATCAACTGGATAACTCAAGCTAACCAAAATCATCCCAAACTTCCCACCCCATAC
CCTATTACCACTGCCAATTACCTGTGGTTTCATTTACTCTAAACCTGTGATTCCTCTGAATTATTTTCAT
TTTAAAGAAATTGTATTTGTTAAATATGTACTACAAACTTAGTAGTTGGAAGGGCTAATTCACTCCCAAA
GAAGACAAGATATCCTTGATCTGTGGATCTACCACACACAAGGCTACTTCCCTGATTAGCAGAACTACAC
ACCAGGGCCAGGGGTCAGATATCCACTGACCTTTGGATGGTGCTACAAGCTAGTACCAGTTGAGCCAGAT
AAGGTAGAAGAGGCCAATAAAGGAGAGAACACCAGCTTGTTACACCCTGTGAGCCTGCATGGGATGGATG
ACCCGGAGAGAGAAGTGTTAGAGTGGAGGTTTGACAGCCGCCTAGCATTTCATCACGTGGCCCGAGAGCT
GCATCCGGAGTACTTCAAGAACTGCTGATATCGAGCTTGCTACAAGGGACTTTCCGCTGGGGACTTTCCA
GGGAGGCGTGGCCTGGGCGGGACTGGGGAGTGGCGAGCCCTCAGATCCTGCATATAAGCAGCTGCTTTTT
GCCTGTACTGGGTCTCTCTGGTTAGACCAGATCTGAGCCTGGGAGCTCTCTGGCTAACTAGGGAACCCAC
TGCTTAAGCCTCAATAAAGCTTGCCTTGAGTGCTTCAAGTAGTGTGTGCCCGTCTGTTGTGTGACTCTGG
TAACTAGAGATCCCTCAGACCCTTTTAGTCAGTGTGGAAAATCTCTAGCAGTGGCGCCCGAACAGGGACT
TGAAAGCGAAAGGGAAACCAGAGGAGCTCTCTCGACGCAGGACTCGGCTTGCTGAAGCGCGCACGGCAAG
AGGCGAGGGGCGGCGACTGGTGAGTACGCCAAAAATTTTGACTAGCGGAGGCTAGAAGGAGAGAGATGGG
TGCGAGAGCGTCAGTATTAAGCGGGGGAGAATTAGATCGCGATGGGAAAAAATTCGGTTAAGGCCAGGGG
GAAAGAAAAAATATAAATTAAAACATATAGTATGGGCAAGCAGGGAGCTAGAACGATTCGCAGTTAATCC
TGGCCTGTTAGAAACATCAGAAGGCTGTAGACAAATACTGGGACAGCTACAACCATCCCTTCAGACAGGA
TCAGAAGAACTTAGATCATTATATAATACAGTAGCAACCCTCTATTGTGTGCATCAAAGGATAGAGATAA
AAGACACCAAGGAAGCTTTAGACAAGATAGAGGAAGAGCAAAACAAAAGTAAGACCACCGCACAGCAAGC
GGCCGCTGATCTTCAGACCTGGAGGAGGAGATATGAGGGACAATTGGAGAAGTGAATTATATAAATATAA
AGTAGTAAAAATTGAACCATTAGGAGTAGCACCCACCAAGGCAAAGAGAAGAGTGGTGCAGAGAGAAAAA
AGAGCAGTGGGAATAGGAGCTTTGTTCCTTGGGTTCTTGGGAGCAGCAGGAAGCACTATGGGCGCAGCGT
CAATGACGCTGACGGTACAGGCCAGACAATTATTGTCTGGTATAGTGCAGCAGCAGAACAATTTGCTGAG
GGCTATTGAGGCGCAACAGCATCTGTTGCAACTCACAGTCTGGGGCATCAAGCAGCTCCAGGCAAGAATC
CTGGCTGTGGAAAGATACCTAAAGGATCAACAGCTCCTGGGGATTTGGGGTTGCTCTGGAAAACTCATTT
GCACCACTGCTGTGCCTTGGAATGCTAGTTGGAGTAATAAATCTCTGGAACAGATTTGGAATCACACGAC
CTGGATGGAGTGGGACAGAGAAATTAACAATTACACAAGCTTAATACACTCCTTAATTGAAGAATCGCAA
AACCAGCAAGAAAAGAATGAACAAGAATTATTGGAATTAGATAAATGGGCAAGTTTGTGGAATTGGTTTA
ACATAACAAATTGGCTGTGGTATATAAAATTATTCATAATGATAGTAGGAGGCTTGGTAGGTTTAAGAAT
AGTTTTTGCTGTACTTTCTATAGTGAATAGAGTTAGGCAGGGATATTCACCATTATCGTTTCAGACCCAC
CTCCCAACCCCGAGGGGACCCGACAGGCCCGAAGGAATAGAAGAAGAAGGTGGAGAGAGAGACAGAGACA
GATCCATTCGATTAGTGAACGGATCTCGACGGTATCGATCACGAGACTAGCCTCGACCATCGATGTCGAC
GATAAGCTTTGCAAAGATGGATAAAGTTTTAAACAGAGAGGAATCTTTGCAGCTAATGGACCTTCTAGGT
CTTGAAAGGAGTGGGAATTGGCTCCGGTGCCCGTCAGTGGGCAGAGCGCACATCGCCCACAGTCCCCGAG
AAGTTGGGGGGAGGGGTCGGCAATTGAACCGGTGCCTAGAGAAGGTGGCGCGGGGTAAACTGGGAAAGTG
ATGTCGTGTACTGGCTCCGCCTTTTTCCCGAGGGTGGGGGAGAACCGTATATAAGTGCAGTAGTCGCCGT
GAACGTTCTTTTTCGCAACGGGTTTGCCGCCAGAACACAGGTAAGTGCCGTGTGTGGTTCCCGCGGGCCT
GGCCTCTTTACGGGTTATGGCCCTTGCGTGCCTTGAATTACTTCCACCTGGCTGCAGTACGTGATTCTTG
ATCCCGAGCTTCGGGTTGGAAGTGGGTGGGAGAGTTCGAGGCCTTGCGCTTAAGGAGCCCCTTCGCCTCG
TGCTTGAGTTGAGGCCTGGCCTGGGCGCTGGGGCCGCCGCGTGCGAATCTGGTGGCACCTTCGCGCCTGT
CTCGCTGCTTTCGATAAGTCTCTAGCCATTTAAAATTTTTGATGACCTGCTGCGACGCTTTTTTTCTGGC
AAGATAGTCTTGTAAATGCGGGCCAAGATCTGCACACTGGTATTTCGGTTTTTGGGGCCGCGGGCGGCGA
CGGGGCCCGTGCGTCCCAGCGCACATGTTCGGCGAGGCGGGGCCTGCGAGCGCGGCCACCGAGAATCGGA
CGGGGGTAGTCTCAAGCTGGCCGGCCTGCTCTGGTGCCTGGCCTCGCGCCGCCGTGTATCGCCCCGCCCT
GGGCGGCAAGGCTGGCCCGGTCGGCACCAGTTGCGTGAGCGGAAAGATGGCCGCTTCCCGGCCCTGCTGC
AGGGAGCTCAAAATGGAGGACGCGGCGCTCGGGAGAGCGGGCGGGTGAGTCACCCACACAAAGGAAAAGG
GCCTTTCCGTCCTCAGCCGTCGCTTCATGTGACTCCACGGAGTACCGGGCGCCGTCCAGGCACCTCGATT
AGTTCTCGAGCTTTTGGAGTACGTCGTCTTTAGGTTGGGGGGAGGGGTTTTATGCGATGGAGTTTCCCCA
CACTGAGTGGGTGGAGACTGAAGTTAGGCCAGCTTGGCACTTGATGTAATTCTCCTTGGAATTTGCCCTT
TTTGAGTTTGGATCTTGGTTCATTCTCAAGCCTCAGACAGTGGTTCAAAGTTTTTTTCTTCCATTTCAGG
TGTCGTGA
